Addgene plasmid #249245: pLenti-hCD151-gRNA3
Purpose: CD151 CRISPR KO
Depositing lab: Weihong Tan. Depositing organization: Hangzhou Institute of Medicine, Chinese Academy of Sciences. Publication: SPARK-seq: A high-throughput platform for aptamer discovery and kinetic profiling. Luo G, Song J, Fu Y, Jiang Y, Gao Y, Zhong Z, Li L, Wei Y, Jia HR, Guo L, Fu T, Wu Q, Tan W. Science. 2026 Jan;391(6780):eadv6127. doi: 10.1126/science.adv6127. Epub 2026 Jan 1. PubMed 41477891.
Backbone
  Vector backbone: pLenti-sgRNA
  Backbone manufacturer: Eric Lander and David Sabatini, Addgene plasmid #71409
  Vector type: Lentiviral, CRISPR
Growth in bacteria
  Bacterial resistance: Ampicillin, 100 μg/mL
  Growth temperature: 37°C
  Growth strain: NEB Stable
  Copy number: High Copy
Gene/Insert
  Gene/Insert name: CD151
  gRNA/shRNA sequence: CTGGTAGTAGGCGTAGGCG
  Species: H. sapiens (human)
  Entrez Gene: CD151 (a.k.a. EBS7, GP27, MER2, PETA-3, RAPH, SFA1, TSPAN24)
  Promoter: U6
  Cloning method: Restriction Enzyme; 5′ cloning site Unknown (unknown if destroyed)
Terms and licenses: Academic/Nonprofit Terms; Industry Terms: Not Available to Industry
How to cite: pLenti-hCD151-gRNA3 was a gift from Weihong Tan (Addgene plasmid # 249245 ; http://n2t.net/addgene:249245 ; RRID:Addgene_249245)
