[The description below was written by a language model from this plasmid's Addgene catalogue record and pLannotate feature annotations shown in this document.]
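Description:
pLenti-hCD151-gRNA3 is a lentiviral CRISPR guide-expression plasmid built on the pLenti-sgRNA backbone and designed to knock out human CD151, a tetraspanin family member. It is maintained in E. coli as a high-copy plasmid through a ColE1/pUC-type origin with ampicillin selection (AmpR under its own bla promoter). The bacterial backbone also carries an f1 origin, remnants of the lac region (lacZα and lacI fragments, lac promoter and operator), and flanking T7 and T3 promoters.

The transfer cassette has a third-generation, self-inactivating layout. An RSV promoter drives a truncated HIV-1 5' LTR, followed by the Ψ packaging signal with a partial gag sequence, the RRE for Rev-dependent nuclear export of the genomic RNA, a cPPT/CTS element, and a ΔU3 3' LTR. An SV40 poly(A) signal and SV40 origin lie downstream of the 3' LTR. Within the provirus, a human U6 RNA polymerase III promoter transcribes the CD151-targeting spacer fused to the Streptococcus pyogenes Cas9 guide RNA scaffold. A separate EF-1α core promoter expresses puromycin N-acetyltransferase, with a WPRE to enhance transcript expression, so transduced mammalian cells can be selected with puromycin.

No Cas9 coding sequence is annotated, so the nuclease must be supplied separately, for example from a Cas9-expressing cell line or a second vector. The name suggests this guide is one of several targeting CD151, although the record describes only this one. The stated purpose is CD151 CRISPR knockout. The restriction sites used to clone the guide are not recorded.
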