Features (pLannotate 1.2.2; 27 found; start..end, strand, type, name):
      5..231     +  promoter       RSV promoter: Rous sarcoma virus enhancer/promoter
    232..412     +  LTR            5' LTR (truncated): truncated 5' long terminal repeat (LTR) from HIV-1
    459..584     +  misc_feature   HIV-1 Ψ: packaging signal of human immunodeficiency virus type 1
    568..931     +  CDS            HIV-1 gag (fragment): gag protein from human immunodeficiency virus 1; gag
   1077..1310    +  misc_feature   RRE: The Rev response element (RRE) of HIV-1 allows for Rev-dependent mRNA export from the nucleus to the cytoplasm.
   1687..1713    +  CDS            Rev (fragment): human immunodeficiency virus 1 (HIV-1) Rev protein; rev; enhances nuclear export of unspliced and incompletely spliced viral mRNAs
   1717..1957    +  promoter       U6 promoter: RNA polymerase III promoter for human U6 snRNA
   1986..2061    +  misc_RNA       gRNA scaffold: guide RNA scaffold for the Streptococcus pyogenes CRISPR/Cas9 system
   2109..2226    +  misc_feature   cPPT/CTS: central polypurine tract and central termination sequence of HIV-1
   2295..2506    +  promoter       EF-1α core promoter: core promoter for human elongation factor EF-1α
   2532..3131    +  CDS            PuroR (fragment): puromycin N-acetyltransferase; pac from Streptomyces; confers resistance to puromycin
   3147..3735    +  misc_feature   WPRE: woodchuck hepatitis virus posttranscriptional regulatory element
   3786..3805    +  misc_feature   cPPT/CTS (fragment): central polypurine tract and central termination sequence of HIV-1
   3807..4040    +  LTR            3' LTR (ΔU3): self-inactivating 3' long terminal repeat (LTR) from HIV-1
   4118..4239    +  polyA_signal   SV40 poly(A) signal: SV40 polyadenylation signal
   4279..4414    +  rep_origin     SV40 ori: SV40 origin of replication
   4435..4453    -  promoter       T7 promoter: promoter for bacteriophage T7 RNA polymerase
   4461..4616    +  CDS            lacZα (fragment): LacZα fragment of β-galactosidase; lacZ fragment
   4621..5049    +  rep_origin     f1 ori (sequence partly withheld): f1 bacteriophage origin of replication; arrow indicates direction of (+) strand synthesis
   5102..5206    +  promoter       AmpR promoter: bla
   5207..6067    +  CDS            AmpR: β-lactamase; bla; confers resistance to ampicillin, carbenicillin, and related antibiotics
   6238..6826    +  rep_origin     ori: high-copy-number ColE1/pMB1/pBR322/pUC origin of replication
   7009..7101    +  CDS            lacI (fragment): lac repressor; lacI; The lac repressor binds to the lac operator to inhibit transcription in E. coli. This inhibition can be relieved by adding lactose or isopropyl-β-D-thiogalactopyranoside (IPTG).
   7114..7135    +  protein_bind   CAP binding site: CAP binding activates transcription in the presence of cAMP. E. coli catabolite activator protein
   7150..7180    +  promoter       lac promoter: promoter for the E. coli lac operon
   7188..7204    +  protein_bind   lac operator: The lac repressor binds to the lac operator to inhibit transcription in E. coli. This inhibition can be relieved by adding lactose or isopropyl-β-D-thiogalactopyranoside (IPTG). lac repressor encoded by lacI
   7249..7267    +  promoter       T3 promoter: promoter for bacteriophage T3 RNA polymerase
>Addgene plasmid #249245 | pLenti-hCD151-gRNA3 | addgene full sequence | sequence record 499874 | Addgene NGS Result
TTAATGTAGTCTTATGCAATACTCTTGTAGTCTTGCAACATGGTAACGATGAGTTAGCAACATGCCTTAC
AAGGAGAGAAAAAGCACCGTGCATGCCGATTGGTGGAAGTAAGGTGGTACGATCGTGCCTTATTAGGAAG
GCAACAGACGGGTCTGACATGGATTGGACGAACCACTGAATTGCCGCATTGCAGAGATATTGTATTTAAG
TGCCTAGCTCGATACATAAACGGGTCTCTCTGGTTAGACCAGATCTGAGCCTGGGAGCTCTCTGGCTAAC
TAGGGAACCCACTGCTTAAGCCTCAATAAAGCTTGCCTTGAGTGCTTCAAGTAGTGTGTGCCCGTCTGTT
GTGTGACTCTGGTAACTAGAGATCCCTCAGACCCTTTTAGTCAGTGTGGAAAATCTCTAGCAGTGGCGCC
CGAACAGGGACTTGAAAGCGAAAGGGAAACCAGAGGAGCTCTCTCGACGCAGGACTCGGCTTGCTGAAGC
GCGCACGGCAAGAGGCGAGGGGCGGCGACTGGTGAGTACGCCAAAAATTTTGACTAGCGGAGGCTAGAAG
GAGAGAGATGGGTGCGAGAGCGTCAGTATTAAGCGGGGGAGAATTAGATCGCGATGGGAAAAAATTCGGT
TAAGGCCAGGGGGAAAGAAAAAATATAAATTAAAACATATAGTATGGGCAAGCAGGGAGCTAGAACGATT
CGCAGTTAATCCTGGCCTGTTAGAAACATCAGAAGGCTGTAGACAAATACTGGGACAGCTACAACCATCC
CTTCAGACAGGATCAGAAGAACTTAGATCATTATATAATACAGTAGCAACCCTCTATTGTGTGCATCAAA
GGATAGAGATAAAAGACACCAAGGAAGCTTTAGACAAGATAGAGGAAGAGCAAAACAAAAGTAAGACCAC
CGCACAGCAAGCGGCCGCTGATCTTCAGACCTGGAGGAGGAGATATGAGGGACAATTGGAGAAGTGAATT
ATATAAATATAAAGTAGTAAAAATTGAACCATTAGGAGTAGCACCCACCAAGGCAAAGAGAAGAGTGGTG
CAGAGAGAAAAAAGAGCAGTGGGAATAGGAGCTTTGTTCCTTGGGTTCTTGGGAGCAGCAGGAAGCACTA
TGGGCGCAGCGTCAATGACGCTGACGGTACAGGCCAGACAATTATTGTCTGGTATAGTGCAGCAGCAGAA
CAATTTGCTGAGGGCTATTGAGGCGCAACAGCATCTGTTGCAACTCACAGTCTGGGGCATCAAGCAGCTC
CAGGCAAGAATCCTGGCTGTGGAAAGATACCTAAAGGATCAACAGCTCCTGGGGATTTGGGGTTGCTCTG
GAAAACTCATTTGCACCACTGCTGTGCCTTGGAATGCTAGTTGGAGTAATAAATCTCTGGAACAGATTTG
GAATCACACGACCTGGATGGAGTGGGACAGAGAAATTAACAATTACACAAGCTTAATACACTCCTTAATT
GAAGAATCGCAAAACCAGCAAGAAAAGAATGAACAAGAATTATTGGAATTAGATAAATGGGCAAGTTTGT
GGAATTGGTTTAACATAACAAATTGGCTGTGGTATATAAAATTATTCATAATGATAGTAGGAGGCTTGGT
AGGTTTAAGAATAGTTTTTGCTGTACTTTCTATAGTGAATAGAGTTAGGCAGGGATATTCACCATTATCG
TTTCAGACCCACCTCCCAACCCCGAGGGGACCCAGAGAGGGCCTATTTCCCATGATTCCTTCATATTTGC
ATATACGATACAAGGCTGTTAGAGAGATAATTAGAATTAATTTGACTGTAAACACAAAGATATTAGTACA
AAATACGTGACGTAGAAAGTAATAATTTCTTGGGTAGTTTGCAGTTTTAAAATTATGTTTTAAAATGGAC
TATCATATGCTTACCGTAACTTGAAAGTATTTCGATTTCTTGGCTTTATATATCTTGTGGAAAGGACGAA
ACACCGCTGGTAGTAGGCGTAGGCGGTTTTAGAGCTAGAAATAGCAAGTTAAAATAAGGCTAGTCCGTTA
TCAACTTGAAAAAGTGGCACCGAGTCGGTGCTTTTTTGAATTCTAGATCTTGAGACAAATGGCAGTATTC
ATCCACAATTTTAAAAGAAAAGGGGGGATTGGGGGGTACAGTGCAGGGGAAAGAATAGTAGACATAATAG
CAACAGACATACAAACTAAAGAATTACAAAAACAAATTACAAAAATTCAAAATTTTCGGGTTTATTACAG
GGACAGCAGAGATCCACTTTGGCGCCGGCTCGAGTGGCTCCGGTGCCCGTCAGTGGGCAGAGCGCACATC
GCCCACAGTCCCCGAGAAGTTGGGGGGAGGGGTCGGCAATTGAACCGGTGCCTAGAGAAGGTGGCGCGGG
GTAAACTGGGAAAGTGATGTCGTGTACTGGCTCCGCCTTTTTCCCGAGGGTGGGGGAGAACCGTATATAA
GTGCAGTAGTCGCCGTGAACGTTCTTTTTCGCAACGGGTTTGCCGCCAGAACACAGGTGTCGTGACGCGG
GATCCGCCACCATGACCGAGTACAAGCCCACGGTGCGCCTCGCCACCCGCGACGACGTCCCCAGGGCCGT
ACGCACCCTCGCCGCCGCGTTCGCCGACTACCCCGCCACGCGCCACACCGTCGATCCGGACCGCCACATC
GAGCGGGTCACCGAGCTGCAAGAACTCTTCCTCACGCGCGTCGGGCTCGACATCGGCAAGGTGTGGGTCG
CGGACGACGGCGCCGCGGTGGCGGTCTGGACCACGCCGGAGAGCGTCGAAGCGGGGGCGGTGTTCGCCGA
GATCGGCCCGCGCATGGCCGAGTTGAGCGGTTCCCGGCTGGCCGCGCAGCAACAGATGGAAGGCCTCCTG
GCGCCGCACCGGCCCAAGGAGCCCGCGTGGTTCCTGGCCACCGTCGGAGTCTCGCCCGACCACCAGGGCA
AGGGTCTGGGCAGCGCCGTCGTGCTCCCCGGAGTGGAGGCGGCCGAGCGCGCCGGGGTGCCCGCCTTCCT
GGAGACCTCCGCGCCCCGCAACCTCCCCTTCTACGAGCGGCTCGGCTTCACCGTCACCGCCGACGTCGAG
GTGCCCGAAGGACCGCGCACCTGGTGCATGACCCGCAAGCCCGGTGCCTGAACGCGTTAAGTCGACAATC
AACCTCTGGATTACAAAATTTGTGAAAGATTGACTGGTATTCTTAACTATGTTGCTCCTTTTACGCTATG
TGGATACGCTGCTTTAATGCCTTTGTATCATGCTATTGCTTCCCGTATGGCTTTCATTTTCTCCTCCTTG
TATAAATCCTGGTTGCTGTCTCTTTATGAGGAGTTGTGGCCCGTTGTCAGGCAACGTGGCGTGGTGTGCA
CTGTGTTTGCTGACGCAACCCCCACTGGTTGGGGCATTGCCACCACCTGTCAGCTCCTTTCCGGGACTTT
CGCTTTCCCCCTCCCTATTGCCACGGCGGAACTCATCGCCGCCTGCCTTGCCCGCTGCTGGACAGGGGCT
CGGCTGTTGGGCACTGACAATTCCGTGGTGTTGTCGGGGAAATCATCGTCCTTTCCTTGGCTGCTCGCCT
GTGTTGCCACCTGGATTCTGCGCGGGACGTCCTTCTGCTACGTCCCTTCGGCCCTCAATCCAGCGGACCT
TCCTTCCCGCGGCCTGCTGCCGGCTCTGCGGCCTCTTCCGCGTCTTCGCCTTCGCCCTCAGACGAGTCGG
ATCTCCCTTTGGGCCGCCTCCCCGCGTCGACTTTAAGACCAATGACTTACAAGGCAGCTGTAGATCTTAG
CCACTTTTTAAAAGAAAAGGGGGGACTGGAAGGGCTAATTCACTCCCAACGAAGACAAGATCTGCTTTTT
GCTTGTACTGGGTCTCTCTGGTTAGACCAGATCTGAGCCTGGGAGCTCTCTGGCTAACTAGGGAACCCAC
TGCTTAAGCCTCAATAAAGCTTGCCTTGAGTGCTTCAAGTAGTGTGTGCCCGTCTGTTGTGTGACTCTGG
TAACTAGAGATCCCTCAGACCCTTTTAGTCAGTGTGGAAAATCTCTAGCAGTACGTATAGTAGTTCATGT
CATCTTATTATTCAGTATTTATAACTTGCAAAGAAATGAATATCAGAGAGTGAGAGGAACTTGTTTATTG
CAGCTTATAATGGTTACAAATAAAGCAATAGCATCACAAATTTCACAAATAAAGCATTTTTTTCACTGCA
TTCTAGTTGTGGTTTGTCCAAACTCATCAATGTATCTTATCATGTCTGGCTCTAGCTATCCCGCCCCTAA
CTCCGCCCATCCCGCCCCTAACTCCGCCCAGTTCCGCCCATTCTCCGCCCCATGGCTGACTAATTTTTTT
TATTTATGCAGAGGCCGAGGCCGCCTCGGCCTCTGAGCTATTCCAGAAGTAGTGAGGAGGCTTTTTTGGA
GGCCTAGGGACGTACCCAATTCGCCCTATAGTGAGTCGTATTACGCGCGCTCACTGGCCGTCGTTTTACA
ACGTCGTGACTGGGAAAACCCTGGCGTTACCCAACTTAATCGCCTTGCAGCACATCCCCCTTTCGCCAGC
TGGCGTAATAGCGAAGAGGCCCGCACCGATCGCCCTTCCCAACAGTTGCGCAGCCTGAATGGCGAATGGG
[124 nt withheld, positions 4621-4744]
C
[91 nt withheld, positions 4746-4836]
A
[49 nt withheld, positions 4838-4886]
CCTTTGACGTTGGAGTCCACGTTCTTT
[37 nt withheld, positions 4914-4950]
ACCCTATCTCGGTCTATTCTTTTGATTTATAAGGGATTTTGCCGATTTCGGCCTATTGGTTAAAAAATGA
GCTGATTTAACAAAAATTTAACGCGAATTTTAACAAAATATTAACGCTTACAATTTAGGTGGCACTTTTC
GGGGAAATGTGCGCGGAACCCCTATTTGTTTATTTTTCTAAATACATTCAAATATGTATCCGCTCATGAG
ACAATAACCCTGATAAATGCTTCAATAATATTGAAAAAGGAAGAGTATGAGTATTCAACATTTCCGTGTC
GCCCTTATTCCCTTTTTTGCGGCATTTTGCCTTCCTGTTTTTGCTCACCCAGAAACGCTGGTGAAAGTAA
AAGATGCTGAAGATCAGTTGGGTGCACGAGTGGGTTACATCGAACTGGATCTCAACAGCGGTAAGATCCT
TGAGAGTTTTCGCCCCGAAGAACGTTTTCCAATGATGAGCACTTTTAAAGTTCTGCTATGTGGCGCGGTA
TTATCCCGTATTGACGCCGGGCAAGAGCAACTCGGTCGCCGCATACACTATTCTCAGAATGACTTGGTTG
AGTACTCACCAGTCACAGAAAAGCATCTTACGGATGGCATGACAGTAAGAGAATTATGCAGTGCTGCCAT
AACCATGAGTGATAACACTGCGGCCAACTTACTTCTGACAACGATCGGAGGACCGAAGGAGCTAACCGCT
TTTTTGCACAACATGGGGGATCATGTAACTCGCCTTGATCGTTGGGAACCGGAGCTGAATGAAGCCATAC
CAAACGACGAGCGTGACACCACGATGCCTGTAGCAATGGCAACAACGTTGCGCAAACTATTAACTGGCGA
ACTACTTACTCTAGCTTCCCGGCAACAATTAATAGACTGGATGGAGGCGGATAAAGTTGCAGGACCACTT
CTGCGCTCGGCCCTTCCGGCTGGCTGGTTTATTGCTGATAAATCTGGAGCCGGTGAGCGTGGGTCTCGCG
GTATCATTGCAGCACTGGGGCCAGATGGTAAGCCCTCCCGTATCGTAGTTATCTACACGACGGGGAGTCA
GGCAACTATGGATGAACGAAATAGACAGATCGCTGAGATAGGTGCCTCACTGATTAAGCATTGGTAACTG
TCAGACCAAGTTTACTCATATATACTTTAGATTGATTTAAAACTTCATTTTTAATTTAAAAGGATCTAGG
TGAAGATCCTTTTTGATAATCTCATGACCAAAATCCCTTAACGTGAGTTTTCGTTCCACTGAGCGTCAGA
CCCCGTAGAAAAGATCAAAGGATCTTCTTGAGATCCTTTTTTTCTGCGCGTAATCTGCTGCTTGCAAACA
AAAAAACCACCGCTACCAGCGGTGGTTTGTTTGCCGGATCAAGAGCTACCAACTCTTTTTCCGAAGGTAA
CTGGCTTCAGCAGAGCGCAGATACCAAATACTGTTCTTCTAGTGTAGCCGTAGTTAGGCCACCACTTCAA
GAACTCTGTAGCACCGCCTACATACCTCGCTCTGCTAATCCTGTTACCAGTGGCTGCTGCCAGTGGCGAT
AAGTCGTGTCTTACCGGGTTGGACTCAAGACGATAGTTACCGGATAAGGCGCAGCGGTCGGGCTGAACGG
GGGGTTCGTGCACACAGCCCAGCTTGGAGCGAACGACCTACACCGAACTGAGATACCTACAGCGTGAGCT
ATGAGAAAGCGCCACGCTTCCCGAAGGGAGAAAGGCGGACAGGTATCCGGTAAGCGGCAGGGTCGGAACA
GGAGAGCGCACGAGGGAGCTTCCAGGGGGAAACGCCTGGTATCTTTATAGTCCTGTCGGGTTTCGCCACC
TCTGACTTGAGCGTCGATTTTTGTGATGCTCGTCAGGGGGGCGGAGCCTATGGAAAAACGCCAGCAACGC
GGCCTTTTTACGGTTCCTGGCCTTTTGCTGGCCTTTTGCTCACATGTTCTTTCCTGCGTTATCCCCTGAT
TCTGTGGATAACCGTATTACCGCCTTTGAGTGAGCTGATACCGCTCGCCGCAGCCGAACGACCGAGCGCA
GCGAGTCAGTGAGCGAGGAAGCGGAAGAGCGCCCAATACGCAAACCGCCTCTCCCCGCGCGTTGGCCGAT
TCATTAATGCAGCTGGCACGACAGGTTTCCCGACTGGAAAGCGGGCAGTGAGCGCAACGCAATTAATGTG
AGTTAGCTCACTCATTAGGCACCCCAGGCTTTACACTTTATGCTTCCGGCTCGTATGTTGTGTGGAATTG
TGAGCGGATAACAATTTCACACAGGAAACAGCTATGACCATGATTACGCCAAGCGCGCAATTAACCCTCA
CTAAAGGGAACAAAAGCTGGAGCTGCAAGC
